Addgene plasmid #108695: pGEX6P1‐Afu‐rnhB D101N
Purpose: For expression in E. coli, and affinity purification of N-terminally GST-tagged Archaeoglobus fulgidus RNase HII with D101N catalytic site mutation
Depositing lab: Andrew Jackson & Martin Reijns. Depositing organization: University of Edinburgh. Publication: PCNA directs type 2 RNase H activity on DNA replication and repair substrates. Bubeck D, Reijns MA, Graham SC, Astell KR, Jones EY, Jackson AP. Nucleic Acids Res. 2011 May;39(9):3652-66. doi: 10.1093/nar/gkq980. Epub 2011 Jan 17. PubMed 21245041.
Backbone
  Vector backbone: pGEX6P1
  Backbone manufacturer: Amersham
  Backbone size w/o insert (bp): 4984
  Total vector size (bp): 5606
  Modifications to backbone: SacI site added between between rnhB stop codon and NotI site
  Vector type: Bacterial Expression
Growth in bacteria
  Bacterial resistance: Ampicillin, 100 μg/mL
  Growth temperature: 37°C
  Growth strain: DH5alpha
  Copy number: High Copy
Gene/Insert
  Gene/Insert name: rnhB
  Species: Archaeoglobus fulgidus
  Insert size (bp): 618
  Mutation: D101N catalytic site mutation
  Promoter: tac
  Tag / fusion protein: GST (N terminal on insert)
  Cloning method: Restriction Enzyme; 5′ cloning site SalI (not destroyed); 3′ cloning site NotI (not destroyed)
  Sequencing primers: 5′ GGGCTGGCAAGCCACGTTTGGTG; 3′ CCGGGAGCTGCATGTGTCAGAGG
Terms and licenses: Academic/Nonprofit Terms; Industry Terms: Not Available to Industry
How to cite: pGEX6P1‐Afu‐rnhB D101N was a gift from Andrew Jackson & Martin Reijns (Addgene plasmid # 108695 ; http://n2t.net/addgene:108695 ; RRID:Addgene_108695)
