[The description below was written by a language model from this plasmid's Addgene catalogue record and pLannotate feature annotations shown in this document.]
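Description:
pGEX6P1‐Afu‐rnhB D101N is a 5,606 bp bacterial expression plasmid built on the pGEX6P1 backbone for producing a GST-tagged archaeal RNase HII in E. coli. It replicates from a high-copy ColE1/pMB1-type origin and is selected with ampicillin through the β-lactamase (AmpR) gene and its own promoter. The backbone also carries lacI under its native promoter, so the plasmid supplies its own lac repressor. Remnants typical of this vector family are annotated as well, including short rop and bom fragments, a lac promoter/operator with a lacZα segment, and a small E. coli yciV (trpH) fragment spanning the numbering origin. None of these is part of the expression cassette.

The payload is a single fusion reading frame driven by the strong hybrid tac promoter, with a lac operator immediately downstream. Transcription is therefore held off by LacI and induced with IPTG. The Schistosoma japonicum glutathione S-transferase coding sequence comes first, followed by a short linker region and then the 618 bp Archaeoglobus fulgidus rnhB gene. The rnhB gene was inserted between SalI and NotI sites, both of which are retained. The encoded enzyme is an endonuclease that cleaves the RNA strand of RNA–DNA hybrids, and here it carries a D101N substitution in the catalytic site. The only recorded backbone modification is a SacI site added between the rnhB stop codon and the NotI site.

The stated use is expression in E. coli and glutathione-affinity purification of the N-terminally GST-tagged mutant protein. The associated study examined how PCNA directs type 2 RNase H activity on DNA replication and repair substrates.
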