Features (pLannotate 1.2.2; 17 found; start..end, strand, type, name):
     79..107     +  promoter       tac promoter: strong E. coli promoter; hybrid between the trp and lac UV5 promoters
    115..131     +  protein_bind   lac operator: The lac repressor binds to the lac operator to inhibit transcription in E. coli. This inhibition can be relieved by adding lactose or isopropyl-β-D-thiogalactopyranoside (IPTG). lac repressor encoded by lacI
    154..807     +  CDS            GST26_SCHJA: Experimental evidence at protein level: Swiss-Prot protein existence level 1. GST isoenzymes appear to play a central role in the parasite detoxification system. Other functions are also suspected including a role in increasing the solubility of haematin in the parasite gut. From Schistosoma japonicum (Blood fluke).
    868..1482    +  CDS            rnhB: RNH2_ARCFU - Experimental evidence at protein level: Swiss-Prot protein existence level 1. Endonuclease that specifically degrades the RNA of RNA-DNA hybrids. From Archaeoglobus fulgidus (strain ATCC 49558 / VC-16 / DSM 4304 / JCM 9628 / NBRC 100126).
   1519..1558    +  CDS            rop (fragment): Rop protein, which maintains plasmids at low copy number; rop
   1660..1700    +  misc_feature   bom (fragment): basis of mobility region from pBR322
   1805..1909    +  promoter       AmpR promoter: bla
   1910..2770    +  CDS            AmpR: β-lactamase; bla; confers resistance to ampicillin, carbenicillin, and related antibiotics
   2941..3529    +  rep_origin     ori: high-copy-number ColE1/pMB1/pBR322/pUC origin of replication
   3715..3766    -  misc_feature   bom (fragment): basis of mobility region from pBR322
   3773..3850    +  promoter       lacI promoter: lacI
   3851..4933    +  CDS            lacI: lac repressor; lacI; The lac repressor binds to the lac operator to inhibit transcription in E. coli. This inhibition can be relieved by adding lactose or isopropyl-β-D-thiogalactopyranoside (IPTG).
   4946..4967    +  protein_bind   CAP binding site: CAP binding activates transcription in the presence of cAMP. E. coli catabolite activator protein
   4982..5012    +  promoter       lac promoter: promoter for the E. coli lac operon
   5020..5036    +  protein_bind   lac operator: The lac repressor binds to the lac operator to inhibit transcription in E. coli. This inhibition can be relieved by adding lactose or isopropyl-β-D-thiogalactopyranoside (IPTG). lac repressor encoded by lacI
   5056..5229    +  CDS            lacZα: LacZα fragment of β-galactosidase; lacZ fragment
   5493..3       -  CDS            yciV (fragment) (across the origin): RNAAM_ECOLI - Also known as trpH From Escherichia coli (strain K12).
>Addgene plasmid #108695 | pGEX6P1‐Afu‐rnhB D101N | addgene full sequence | sequence record 208997 | Addgene NGS Result
CAAGGCGCACTCCCGTTCTGGATAATGTTTTTTGCGCCGACATCATAACGGTTCTGGCAAATATTCTGAA
ATGAGCTGTTGACAATTAATCATCGGCTCGTATAATGTGTGGAATTGTGAGCGGATAACAATTTCACACA
GGAAACAGTATTCATGTCCCCTATACTAGGTTATTGGAAAATTAAGGGCCTTGTGCAACCCACTCGACTT
CTTTTGGAATATCTTGAAGAAAAATATGAAGAGCATTTGTATGAGCGCGATGAAGGTGATAAATGGCGAA
ACAAAAAGTTTGAATTGGGTTTGGAGTTTCCCAATCTTCCTTATTATATTGATGGTGATGTTAAATTAAC
ACAGTCTATGGCCATCATACGTTATATAGCTGACAAGCACAACATGTTGGGTGGTTGTCCAAAAGAGCGT
GCAGAGATTTCAATGCTTGAAGGAGCGGTTTTGGATATTAGATACGGTGTTTCGAGAATTGCATATAGTA
AAGACTTTGAAACTCTCAAAGTTGATTTTCTTAGCAAGCTACCTGAAATGCTGAAAATGTTCGAAGATCG
TTTATGTCATAAAACATATTTAAATGGTGATCATGTAACCCATCCTGACTTCATGTTGTATGACGCTCTT
GATGTTGTTTTATACATGGACCCAATGTGCCTGGATGCGTTCCCAAAATTAGTTTGTTTTAAAAAACGTA
TTGAAGCTATCCCACAAATTGATAAGTACTTGAAATCCAGCAAGTATATAGCATGGCCTTTGCAGGGCTG
GCAAGCCACGTTTGGTGGTGGCGACCATCCTCCAAAATCGGATCTGGAAGTTCTGTTCCAGGGGCCCCTG
GGATCCCCGGAATTCCCGGGTCGACTCATGAAGGCAGGCATCGATGAGGCTGGAAAGGGCTGCGTCATCG
GCCCACTGGTTGTTGCAGGAGTGGCTTGCAGCGATGAGGATAGGCTGAGAAAGCTTGGTGTGAAAGACTC
CAAAAAGCTAAGTCAGGGGAGGAGAGAGGAACTAGCCGAGGAAATAAGGAAAATCTGCAGAACGGAGGTT
TTGAAAGTTTCTCCCGAAAATCTCGACGAAAGGATGGCTGCTAAAACCATAAACGAGATTTTGAAGGAGT
GCTACGCTGAAATAATTCTCAGGCTGAAGCCGGAAATTGCTTATGTTAACAGTCCTGATGTGATTCCCGA
GAGACTTTCGAGGGAGCTTGAGGAGATTACGGGGTTGAGAGTTGTGGCCGAGCACAAGGCGGACGAGAAG
TATCCCCTGGTAGCTGCGGCTTCAATCATCGCAAAGGTGGAAAGGGAGCGGGAGATTGAGAGGCTGAAAG
AAAAATTCGGGGATTTCGGCAGCGGCTATGCGAGCGATCCGAGGACAAGAGAAGTGCTGAAGGAGTGGAT
AGCTTCAGGCAGAATTCCGAGCTGCGTGAGAATGCGCTGGAAGACGGTGTCAAATCTGAGGCAGAAGACG
CTTGACGATTTCTAAGAGCTCGCGGCCGCATCGTGACTGACTGACGATCTGCCTCGCGCGTTTCGGTGAT
GACGGTGAAAACCTCTGACACATGCAGCTCCCGGAGACGGTCACAGCTTGTCTGTAAGCGGATGCCGGGA
GCAGACAAGCCCGTCAGGGCGCGTCAGCGGGTGTTGGCGGGTGTCGGGGCGCAGCCATGACCCAGTCACG
TAGCGATAGCGGAGTGTATAATTCTTGAAGACGAAAGGGCCTCGTGATACGCCTATTTTTATAGGTTAAT
GTCATGATAATAATGGTTTCTTAGACGTCAGGTGGCACTTTTCGGGGAAATGTGCGCGGAACCCCTATTT
GTTTATTTTTCTAAATACATTCAAATATGTATCCGCTCATGAGACAATAACCCTGATAAATGCTTCAATA
ATATTGAAAAAGGAAGAGTATGAGTATTCAACATTTCCGTGTCGCCCTTATTCCCTTTTTTGCGGCATTT
TGCCTTCCTGTTTTTGCTCACCCAGAAACGCTGGTGAAAGTAAAAGATGCTGAAGATCAGTTGGGTGCAC
GAGTGGGTTACATCGAACTGGATCTCAACAGCGGTAAGATCCTTGAGAGTTTTCGCCCCGAAGAACGTTT
TCCAATGATGAGCACTTTTAAAGTTCTGCTATGTGGCGCGGTATTATCCCGTGTTGACGCCGGGCAAGAG
CAACTCGGTCGCCGCATACACTATTCTCAGAATGACTTGGTTGAGTACTCACCAGTCACAGAAAAGCATC
TTACGGATGGCATGACAGTAAGAGAATTATGCAGTGCTGCCATAACCATGAGTGATAACACTGCGGCCAA
CTTACTTCTGACAACGATCGGAGGACCGAAGGAGCTAACCGCTTTTTTGCACAACATGGGGGATCATGTA
ACTCGCCTTGATCGTTGGGAACCGGAGCTGAATGAAGCCATACCAAACGACGAGCGTGACACCACGATGC
CTGCAGCAATGGCAACAACGTTGCGCAAACTATTAACTGGCGAACTACTTACTCTAGCTTCCCGGCAACA
ATTAATAGACTGGATGGAGGCGGATAAAGTTGCAGGACCACTTCTGCGCTCGGCCCTTCCGGCTGGCTGG
TTTATTGCTGATAAATCTGGAGCCGGTGAGCGTGGGTCTCGCGGTATCATTGCAGCACTGGGGCCAGATG
GTAAGCCCTCCCGTATCGTAGTTATCTACACGACGGGGAGTCAGGCAACTATGGATGAACGAAATAGACA
GATCGCTGAGATAGGTGCCTCACTGATTAAGCATTGGTAACTGTCAGACCAAGTTTACTCATATATACTT
TAGATTGATTTAAAACTTCATTTTTAATTTAAAAGGATCTAGGTGAAGATCCTTTTTGATAATCTCATGA
CCAAAATCCCTTAACGTGAGTTTTCGTTCCACTGAGCGTCAGACCCCGTAGAAAAGATCAAAGGATCTTC
TTGAGATCCTTTTTTTCTGCGCGTAATCTGCTGCTTGCAAACAAAAAAACCACCGCTACCAGCGGTGGTT
TGTTTGCCGGATCAAGAGCTACCAACTCTTTTTCCGAAGGTAACTGGCTTCAGCAGAGCGCAGATACCAA
ATACTGTCCTTCTAGTGTAGCCGTAGTTAGGCCACCACTTCAAGAACTCTGTAGCACCGCCTACATACCT
CGCTCTGCTAATCCTGTTACCAGTGGCTGCTGCCAGTGGCGATAAGTCGTGTCTTACCGGGTTGGACTCA
AGACGATAGTTACCGGATAAGGCGCAGCGGTCGGGCTGAACGGGGGGTTCGTGCACACAGCCCAGCTTGG
AGCGAACGACCTACACCGAACTGAGATACCTACAGCGTGAGCTATGAGAAAGCGCCACGCTTCCCGAAGG
GAGAAAGGCGGACAGGTATCCGGTAAGCGGCAGGGTCGGAACAGGAGAGCGCACGAGGGAGCTTCCAGGG
GGAAACGCCTGGTATCTTTATAGTCCTGTCGGGTTTCGCCACCTCTGACTTGAGCGTCGATTTTTGTGAT
GCTCGTCAGGGGGGCGGAGCCTATGGAAAAACGCCAGCAACGCGGCCTTTTTACGGTTCCTGGCCTTTTG
CTGGCCTTTTGCTCACATGTTCTTTCCTGCGTTATCCCCTGATTCTGTGGATAACCGTATTACCGCCTTT
GAGTGAGCTGATACCGCTCGCCGCAGCCGAACGACCGAGCGCAGCGAGTCAGTGAGCGAGGAAGCGGAAG
AGCGCCTGATGCGGTATTTTCTCCTTACGCATCTGTGCGGTATTTCACACCGCATAAATTCCGACACCAT
CGAATGGCGCAAAACCTTTCGCGGTATGGCATGATAGCGCCCGGAAGAGAGTCAATTCAGGGTGGTGAAT
GTGAAACCAGTAACGTTATACGATGTCGCAGAGTATGCCGGTGTCTCTTATCAGACCGTTTCCCGCGTGG
TGAACCAGGCCAGCCACGTTTCTGCGAAAACGCGGGAAAAAGTGGAAGCGGCGATGGCGGAGCTGAATTA
CATTCCCAACCGCGTGGCACAACAACTGGCGGGCAAACAGTCGTTGCTGATTGGCGTTGCCACCTCCAGT
CTGGCCCTGCACGCGCCGTCGCAAATTGTCGCGGCGATTAAATCTCGCGCCGATCAACTGGGTGCCAGCG
TGGTGGTGTCGATGGTAGAACGAAGCGGCGTCGAAGCCTGTAAAGCGGCGGTGCACAATCTTCTCGCGCA
ACGCGTCAGTGGGCTGATCATTAACTATCCGCTGGATGACCAGGATGCCATTGCTGTGGAAGCTGCCTGC
ACTAATGTTCCGGCGTTATTTCTTGATGTCTCTGACCAGACACCCATCAACAGTATTATTTTCTCCCATG
AAGACGGTACGCGACTGGGCGTGGAGCATCTGGTCGCATTGGGTCACCAGCAAATCGCGCTGTTAGCGGG
CCCATTAAGTTCTGTCTCGGCGCGTCTGCGTCTGGCTGGCTGGCATAAATATCTCACTCGCAATCAAATT
CAGCCGATAGCGGAACGGGAAGGCGACTGGAGTGCCATGTCCGGTTTTCAACAAACCATGCAAATGCTGA
ATGAGGGCATCGTTCCCACTGCGATGCTGGTTGCCAACGATCAGATGGCGCTGGGCGCAATGCGCGCCAT
TACCGAGTCCGGGCTGCGCGTTGGTGCGGATATCTCGGTAGTGGGATACGACGATACCGAAGACAGCTCA
TGTTATATCCCGCCGTTAACCACCATCAAACAGGATTTTCGCCTGCTGGGGCAAACCAGCGTGGACCGCT
TGCTGCAACTCTCTCAGGGCCAGGCGGTGAAGGGCAATCAGCTGTTGCCCGTCTCACTGGTGAAAAGAAA
AACCACGCTAGCGCCCAATACGCAAACCGCCTCTCCCCGCGCGTTGGCCGATTCATTAATGCAGCTGGCA
CGACAGGTTTCCCGACTGGAAAGCGGGCAGTGAGCGCAACGCAATTAATGTAAGTTAGCTCACTCATTAG
GCACCCCAGGCTTTACACTTTATGCTTCCGGCTCGTATGTTGTGTGGAATTGTGAGCGGATAACAATTTC
ACACAGGAAACAGCTATGACCATGATTACGGATTCACTGGCCGTCGTTTTACAACGTCGTGACTGGGAAA
ACCCTGGCGTTACCCAACTTAATCGCCTTGCAGCACATCCCCCTTTCGCCAGCTGGCGTAATAGCGAAGA
GGCCCGCACCGATCGCCCTTCCCAACAGTTGCGCAGCCTGAATGGCGAATGGCGCTTTGCCTGGTTTCCG
GCACCAGAAGCGGTGCCGGAAAGCTGGCTGGAGTGCGATCTTCCTGAGGCCGATACTGTCGTCGTCCCCT
CAAACTGGCAGATGCACGGTTACGATGCGCCCATCTACACCAACGTGACCTATCCCATTACGGTCAATCC
GCCGTTTGTTCCCACGGAGAATCCGACGGGTTGTTACTCGCTCACATTTAATGTTGATGAAAGCTGGCTA
CAGGAAGGCCAGACGCGAATTATTTTTGATGGCGTTGGAATTAGCTTATCGACTGCACGGTGCACCAATG
CTTCTGGCGTCAGGCAGCCATCGGAAGCTGTGGTATGGCTGTGCAGGTCGTAAATCACTGCATAATTCGT
GTCGCT
